Addgene plasmid #224086: P415 ymBaojin
Purpose: Expressing ymBaojin in yeast
Depositing lab: Bas Teusink. Depositing organization: Vrije Universiteit Amsterdam.
Backbone
  Vector backbone: P415
  Vector type: Yeast Expression
  Selectable markers: LEU2
Growth in bacteria
  Bacterial resistance: Ampicillin, 100 μg/mL
  Growth temperature: 37°C
  Growth strain: DH5alpha
  Copy number: High Copy
Gene/Insert
  Gene/Insert name: ymBaoJin
  Species: Synthetic
  Cloning method: Restriction Enzyme; 5′ cloning site Unknown (unknown if destroyed)
Terms and licenses: Academic/Nonprofit Terms; Industry Terms: Not Available to Industry
How to cite: P415 ymBaojin was a gift from Bas Teusink (Addgene plasmid # 224086 ; http://n2t.net/addgene:224086 ; RRID:Addgene_224086)
