[The description below was written by a language model from this plasmid's Addgene catalogue record and pLannotate feature annotations shown in this document.]
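Description:
P415 ymBaojin is a yeast expression plasmid built on the P415 backbone, a yeast–E. coli shuttle vector. In Saccharomyces cerevisiae it is maintained through a CEN/ARS element (the CEN6 centromere fused to an autonomously replicating sequence), which typically gives stable, low-copy segregation. It is selected through the LEU2 marker, carried with its own promoter, which complements leucine auxotrophy. In bacteria it replicates from a high-copy ColE1/pUC-type origin and is selected with ampicillin via the β-lactamase gene. An f1 origin is also present. The short lacZα, lacI, rop, bom, NFS1 and YO192 fragments, along with the lac promoter and operator, appear to be leftovers of the backbone's construction rather than functional parts.

The expression cassette consists of the constitutive S. cerevisiae TEF1 promoter and the CYC1 transcription terminator, flanked by T3 and T7 phage promoters. The annotation tool did not label the roughly 700 nt interval between the promoter and terminator. This unannotated gap is where the catalogue insert, ymBaoJin, would be expected to sit, although the feature table does not confirm it directly. The record lists the insert as synthetic and cloned by restriction enzymes, with the cloning sites not recorded. It does not say what ymBaoJin encodes. The name suggests a yeast-adapted version of the fluorescent protein mBaoJin, but this is an inference from the name alone. The stated purpose is simply to express ymBaojin in yeast, and the TEF1-driven centromeric design would suit steady, moderate expression in leu2 strains.
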