Features (pLannotate 1.2.2; 21 found; start..end, strand, type, name):
     52..73      +  protein_bind   CAP binding site: CAP binding activates transcription in the presence of cAMP. E. coli catabolite activator protein
     88..118     +  promoter       lac promoter: promoter for the E. coli lac operon
    126..142     +  protein_bind   lac operator: The lac repressor binds to the lac operator to inhibit transcription in E. coli. This inhibition can be relieved by adding lactose or isopropyl-β-D-thiogalactopyranoside (IPTG). lac repressor encoded by lacI
    187..205     +  promoter       T3 promoter: promoter for bacteriophage T3 RNA polymerase
    223..621     +  promoter       TEF1 promoter: S. cerevisiae TEF1; promoter for EF-1α
   1342..1589    +  terminator     CYC1 terminator: S. cerevisiae CYC1; transcription terminator for CYC1
   1608..1626    -  promoter       T7 promoter: promoter for bacteriophage T7 RNA polymerase
   1634..1789    +  CDS            lacZα (fragment): LacZα fragment of β-galactosidase; lacZ fragment
   1793..2221    +  rep_origin     f1 ori (sequence partly withheld): f1 bacteriophage origin of replication; arrow indicates direction of (+) strand synthesis
   2249..2301    -  misc_feature   bom (fragment): basis of mobility region from pBR322
   2332..2409    +  CDS            YO192_YEAST (fragment): Experimental evidence at protein level: Swiss-Prot protein existence level 1. From Saccharomyces cerevisiae (strain ATCC 204508 / S288c) (Baker's yeast).
   2549..2956    +  promoter       LEU2 promoter: S. cerevisiae LEU2
   2957..4051    +  CDS            LEU2: 3-isopropylmalate dehydrogenase, required for leucine biosynthesis; S. cerevisiae LEU2; yeast auxotrophic marker
   4413..4529    -  CDS            NFS1 (fragment): NFS1_YEAST - Also known as SPL1 From Saccharomyces cerevisiae (strain ATCC 204508 / S288c) (Baker's yeast).
   4528..4578    -  misc_feature   bom (fragment): basis of mobility region from pBR322
   4680..4715    -  CDS            rop (fragment): Rop protein, which maintains plasmids at low copy number; rop
   4784..5287    -  misc_feature   CEN/ARS: S. cerevisiae CEN6 centromere fused to an autonomously replicating sequence
   5324..5428    +  promoter       AmpR promoter: bla
   5429..6289    +  CDS            AmpR: β-lactamase; bla; confers resistance to ampicillin, carbenicillin, and related antibiotics
   6460..7048    +  rep_origin     ori: high-copy-number ColE1/pMB1/pBR322/pUC origin of replication
   7231..39      +  CDS            lacI (fragment) (across the origin): lac repressor; lacI; The lac repressor binds to the lac operator to inhibit transcription in E. coli. This inhibition can be relieved by adding lactose or isopropyl-β-D-thiogalactopyranoside (IPTG).
>Addgene plasmid #224086 | P415 ymBaojin | addgene full sequence | sequence record 469816 | Addgene NGS Result
CTGGCACGACAGGTTTCCCGACTGGAAAGCGGGCAGTGAGCGCAACGCAATTAATGTGAGTTAGCTCACT
CATTAGGCACCCCAGGCTTTACACTTTATGCTTCCGGCTCGTATGTTGTGTGGAATTGTGAGCGGATAAC
AATTTCACACAGGAAACAGCTATGACCATGATTACGCCAAGCGCGCAATTAACCCTCACTAAAGGGAACA
AAAGCTGGAGCTCATAGCTTCAAAATGTTTCTACTCCTTTTTTACTCTTCCAGATTTTCTCGGACTCCGC
GCATCGCCGTACCACTTCAAAACACCCAAGCACAGCATACTAAATTTCCCCTCTTTCTTCCTCTAGGGTG
TCGTTAATTACCCGTACTAAAGGTTTGGAAAAGAAAAAAGAGACCGCCTCGTTTCTTTTTCTTCGTCGAA
AAAGGCAATAAAAATTTTTATCACGTTTCTTTTTCTTGAAAATTTTTTTTTTGATTTTTTTCTCTTTCGA
TGACCTCCCATTGATATTTAAGTTAATAAACGGTCTTCAATTTCTCAAGTTTCAGTTTCATTTTTCTTGT
TCTATTACAACTTTTTTTACTTCTTGCTCATTAGAAAGAAAGCATAGCAATCTAATCTAAGTTTTCTAGA
ATGGTTTCTAAGGGTGAAGAAGAAAACATGGCTTCTACTCCATTCAAGTTCCAATTGAAGGGTACTATTA
ACGGTAAGTCTTTCACTGTTGAAGGTGAAGGTGAAGGTAACTCTCATGAAGGTTCTCACAAGGGTAAGTA
CGTTTGTACTTCTGGTAAGTTGCCAATGTCTTGGGCAGCTTTGGGTACTACTTTCGGTTACGGTATGAAG
TACTACACTAAGTACCCATCTGGTTTAAAGAACTGGTTCAGAGAAGTTATGCCAGGTGGTTTCACTTACG
ATAGACATATTCAATACAAGGGTGATGGTTCTATTCATGCTAAGCATCAACATTTCATGAAGAACGGTAC
TTACCATAACATTGTTGAATTCACTGGTCAAGATTTCAAGGAAAATTCTCCAGTTTTGACCGGTGATATG
AACGTTTCTTTGCCAAATGAAGTTCCACAAATTCCAAGAGATGATGGTGTTGAATGTCCAGTTACTTTAT
TGTACCCATTGTTGTCTGATAAGTCTAAGTATGTTGAAGCTCATCAATACACTATTTGTAAGCCATTGCA
TAACCAACCAGCTCCAGATGTCCCATACCATTGGATTAGAAAGCAATACACTCAATCTAAGGATGATGCT
GAAGAAAGAGATCATATTTGTCAATCTGAAACTTTAGAAGCTCATTTGAAGGGTATGGATGAATTGTACA
AGTAACTCGAGTCATGTAATTAGTTATGTCACGCTTACATTCACGCCCTCCCCCCACATCCGCTCTAACC
GAAAAGGAAGGAGTTAGACAACCTGAAGTCTAGGTCCCTATTTATTTTTTTATAGTTATGTTAGTATTAA
GAACGTTATTTATATTTCAAATTTTTCTTTTTTTTCTGTACAGACGCGTGTACGCATGTAACATTATACT
GAAAACCTTGCTTGAGAAGGTTTTGGGACGCTCGAAGGCTTTAATTTGCGGCCGGTACCCAATTCGCCCT
ATAGTGAGTCGTATTACGCGCGCTCACTGGCCGTCGTTTTACAACGTCGTGACTGGGAAAACCCTGGCGT
TACCCAACTTAATCGCCTTGCAGCACATCCCCCTTTCGCCAGCTGGCGTAATAGCGAAGAGGCCCGCACC
GATCGCCCTTCCCAACAGTTGCGCAGCCTGAATGGCGAATGG
[124 nt withheld, positions 1793-1916]
C
[91 nt withheld, positions 1918-2008]
A
[49 nt withheld, positions 2010-2058]
CCTTTGACGTTGGAGTCCACGTTCTTT
[37 nt withheld, positions 2086-2122]
ACCCTATCTCGGTCTATTCTTTTGATTTATAAGGGATTTTGCCGATTTCGGCCTATTGGTTAAAAAATGA
GCTGATTTAACAAAAATTTAACGCGAATTTTAACAAAATATTAACGCTTACAATTTCCTGATGCGGTATT
TTCTCCTTACGCATCTGTGCGGTATTTCACACCGCATATCGACCGGTCGAGGAGAACTTCTAGTATATCT
ACATACCTAATATTATTGCCTTATTAAAAATGGAATCCCAACAATTACATCAAAATCCACATTCTCTTCA
AAATCAATTGTCCTGTACTTCCTTGTTCATGTGTGTTCAAAAACGTTATATTTATAGGATAATTATACTC
TATTTCTCAACAAGTAATTGGTTGTTTGGCCGAGCGGTCTAAGGCGCCTGATTCAAGAAATATCTTGACC
GCAGTTAACTGTGGGAATACTCAGGTATCGTAAGATGCAAGAGTTCGAATCTCTTAGCAACCATTATTTT
TTTCCTCAACATAACGAGAACACACAGGGGCGCTATCGCACAGAATCAAATTCGATGACTGGAAATTTTT
TGTTAATTTCAGAGGTCGCCTGACGCATATACCTTTTTCAACTGAAAAATTGGGAGAAAAAGGAAAGGTG
AGAGCGCCGGAACCGGCTTTTCATATAGAATAGAGAAGCGTTCATGACTAAATGCTTGCATCACAATACT
TGAAGTTGACAATATTATTTAAGGACCTATTGTTTTTTCCAATAGGTGGTTAGCAATCGTCTTACTTTCT
AACTTTTCTTACCTTTTACATTTCAGCAATATATATATATATATTTCAAGGATATACCATTCTAATGTCT
GCCCCTAAGAAGATCGTCGTTTTGCCAGGTGACCACGTTGGTCAAGAAATCACAGCCGAAGCCATTAAGG
TTCTTAAAGCTATTTCTGATGTTCGTTCCAATGTCAAGTTCGATTTCGAAAATCATTTAATTGGTGGTGC
TGCTATCGATGCTACAGGTGTTCCACTTCCAGATGAGGCGCTGGAAGCCTCCAAGAAGGCTGATGCCGTT
TTGTTAGGTGCTGTGGGTGGTCCTAAATGGGGTACCGGTAGTGTTAGACCTGAACAAGGTTTACTAAAAA
TCCGTAAAGAACTTCAATTGTACGCCAACTTAAGACCATGTAACTTTGCATCCGACTCTCTTTTAGACTT
ATCTCCAATCAAGCCACAATTTGCTAAAGGTACTGACTTCGTTGTTGTCAGAGAATTAGTGGGAGGTATT
TACTTTGGTAAGAGAAAGGAAGACGATGGTGATGGTGTCGCTTGGGATAGTGAACAATACACCGTTCCAG
AAGTGCAAAGAATCACAAGAATGGCCGCTTTCATGGCCCTACAACATGAGCCACCATTGCCTATTTGGTC
CTTGGATAAAGCTAATGTTTTGGCCTCTTCAAGATTATGGAGAAAAACTGTGGAGGAAACCATCAAGAAC
GAATTCCCTACATTGAAGGTTCAACATCAATTGATTGATTCTGCCGCCATGATCCTAGTTAAGAACCCAA
CCCACCTAAATGGTATTATAATCACCAGCAACATGTTTGGTGATATCATCTCCGATGAAGCCTCCGTTAT
CCCAGGTTCCTTGGGTTTGTTGCCATCTGCGTCCTTGGCCTCTTTGCCAGACAAGAACACCGCATTTGGT
TTGTACGAACCATGCCACGGTTCTGCTCCAGATTTGCCAAAGAATAAGGTCAACCCTATCGCCACTATCT
TGTCTGCTGCAATGATGTTGAAATTGTCATTGAACTTGCCTGAAGAAGGTAAGGCCATTGAAGATGCAGT
TAAAAAGGTTTTGGATGCAGGTATCAGAACTGGTGATTTAGGTGGTTCCAACAGTACCACCGAAGTCGGT
GATGCTGTCGCCGAAGAAGTTAAGAAAATCCTTGCTTAAAAAGATTCTCTTTTTTTATGATATTTGTACA
TAAACTTTATAAATGAAATTCATAATAGAAACGACACGAAATTACAAAATGGAATATGTTCATAGGGTAG
ACGAAACTATATACGCAATCTACATACATTTATCAAGAAGGAGAAAAAGGAGGATGTAAAGGAATACAGG
TAAGCAAATTGATACTAATGGCTCAACGTGATAAGGAAAAAGAATTGCACTTTAACATTAATATTGACAA
GGAGGAGGGCACCACACAAAAAGTTAGGTGTAACAGAAAATCATGAAACTATGATTCCTAATTTATATAT
TGGAGGATTTTCTCTAAAAAAAAAAAAATACAACAAATAAAAAACACTCAATGACCTGACCATTTGATGG
AGTTTAAGTCAATACCTTCTTGAACCATTTCCCATAATGGTGAAAGTTCCCTCAAGAATTTTACTCTGTC
AGAAACGGCCTTAACGACGTAGTCGATATGGTGCACTCTCAGTACAATCTGCTCTGATGCCGCATAGTTA
AGCCAGCCCCGACACCCGCCAACACCCGCTGACGCGCCCTGACGGGCTTGTCTGCTCCCGGCATCCGCTT
ACAGACAAGCTGTGACCGTCTCCGGGAGCTGCATGTGTCAGAGGTTTTCACCGTCATCACCGAAACGCGC
GAGACGAAAGGGCCTCGTGATACGCCTATTTTTATAGGTTAATGTCATGATAATAATGGTTTCTTAGGAC
GGATCGCTTGCCTGTAACTTACACGCGCCTCGTATCTTTTAATGATGGAATAATTTGGGAATTTACTCTG
TGTTTATTTATTTTTATGTTTTGTATTTGGATTTTAGAAAGTAAATAAAGAAGGTAGAAGAGTTACGGAA
TGAAGAAAAAAAAATAAACAAAGGTTTAAAAAATTTCAACAAAAAGCGTACTTTACATATATATTTATTA
GACAAGAAAAGCAGATTAAATAGATATACATTCGATTAACGATAAGTAAAATGTAAAATCACAGGATTTT
CGTGTGTGGTCTTCTACACAGACAAGATGAAACAATTCGGCATTAATACCTGAGAGCAGGAAGAGCAAGA
TAAAAGGTAGTATTTGTTGGCGATCCCCCTAGAGTCTTTTACATCTTCGGAAAACAAAAACTATTTTTTC
TTTAATTTCTTTTTTTACTTTCTATTTTTAATTTATATATTTATATTAAAAAATTTAAATTATAATTATT
TTTATAGCACGTGATGAAAAGGACCCAGGTGGCACTTTTCGGGGAAATGTGCGCGGAACCCCTATTTGTT
TATTTTTCTAAATACATTCAAATATGTATCCGCTCATGAGACAATAACCCTGATAAATGCTTCAATAATA
TTGAAAAAGGAAGAGTATGAGTATTCAACATTTCCGTGTCGCCCTTATTCCCTTTTTTGCGGCATTTTGC
CTTCCTGTTTTTGCTCACCCAGAAACGCTGGTGAAAGTAAAAGATGCTGAAGATCAGTTGGGTGCACGAG
TGGGTTACATCGAACTGGATCTCAACAGCGGTAAGATCCTTGAGAGTTTTCGCCCCGAAGAACGTTTTCC
AATGATGAGCACTTTTAAAGTTCTGCTATGTGGCGCGGTATTATCCCGTATTGACGCCGGGCAAGAGCAA
CTCGGTCGCCGCATACACTATTCTCAGAATGACTTGGTTGAGTACTCACCAGTCACAGAAAAGCATCTTA
CGGATGGCATGACAGTAAGAGAATTATGCAGTGCTGCCATAACCATGAGTGATAACACTGCGGCCAACTT
ACTTCTGACAACGATCGGAGGACCGAAGGAGCTAACCGCTTTTTTGCACAACATGGGGGATCATGTAACT
CGCCTTGATCGTTGGGAACCGGAGCTGAATGAAGCCATACCAAACGACGAGCGTGACACCACGATGCCTG
TAGCAATGGCAACAACGTTGCGCAAACTATTAACTGGCGAACTACTTACTCTAGCTTCCCGGCAACAATT
AATAGACTGGATGGAGGCGGATAAAGTTGCAGGACCACTTCTGCGCTCGGCCCTTCCGGCTGGCTGGTTT
ATTGCTGATAAATCTGGAGCCGGTGAGCGTGGGTCTCGCGGTATCATTGCAGCACTGGGGCCAGATGGTA
AGCCCTCCCGTATCGTAGTTATCTACACGACGGGGAGTCAGGCAACTATGGATGAACGAAATAGACAGAT
CGCTGAGATAGGTGCCTCACTGATTAAGCATTGGTAACTGTCAGACCAAGTTTACTCATATATACTTTAG
ATTGATTTAAAACTTCATTTTTAATTTAAAAGGATCTAGGTGAAGATCCTTTTTGATAATCTCATGACCA
AAATCCCTTAACGTGAGTTTTCGTTCCACTGAGCGTCAGACCCCGTAGAAAAGATCAAAGGATCTTCTTG
AGATCCTTTTTTTCTGCGCGTAATCTGCTGCTTGCAAACAAAAAAACCACCGCTACCAGCGGTGGTTTGT
TTGCCGGATCAAGAGCTACCAACTCTTTTTCCGAAGGTAACTGGCTTCAGCAGAGCGCAGATACCAAATA
CTGTTCTTCTAGTGTAGCCGTAGTTAGGCCACCACTTCAAGAACTCTGTAGCACCGCCTACATACCTCGC
TCTGCTAATCCTGTTACCAGTGGCTGCTGCCAGTGGCGATAAGTCGTGTCTTACCGGGTTGGACTCAAGA
CGATAGTTACCGGATAAGGCGCAGCGGTCGGGCTGAACGGGGGGTTCGTGCACACAGCCCAGCTTGGAGC
GAACGACCTACACCGAACTGAGATACCTACAGCGTGAGCTATGAGAAAGCGCCACGCTTCCCGAAGGGAG
AAAGGCGGACAGGTATCCGGTAAGCGGCAGGGTCGGAACAGGAGAGCGCACGAGGGAGCTTCCAGGGGGA
AACGCCTGGTATCTTTATAGTCCTGTCGGGTTTCGCCACCTCTGACTTGAGCGTCGATTTTTGTGATGCT
CGTCAGGGGGGCGGAGCCTATGGAAAAACGCCAGCAACGCGGCCTTTTTACGGTTCCTGGCCTTTTGCTG
GCCTTTTGCTCACATGTTCTTTCCTGCGTTATCCCCTGATTCTGTGGATAACCGTATTACCGCCTTTGAG
TGAGCTGATACCGCTCGCCGCAGCCGAACGACCGAGCGCAGCGAGTCAGTGAGCGAGGAAGCGGAAGAGC
GCCCAATACGCAAACCGCCTCTCCCCGCGCGTTGGCCGATTCATTAATGCAG
